Addgene plasmid #245624: pICSL50069
Purpose: Level 0 Golden Gate part C-Terminal Tag with overhangs TTCG - GCTT
Depositing lab: Mark Youles. Depositing organization: Sainsbury Laboratory, Norwich.
Backbone
  Vector backbone: pICSL01003
  Backbone size w/o insert (bp): 2244
  Vector type: Synthetic Biology
Growth in bacteria
  Bacterial resistance: Spectinomycin, 50 μg/mL
  Growth temperature: 37°C
  Growth strain: DH5alpha
  Copy number: High Copy
Gene/Insert
  Gene/Insert name: C-Terminal tag mStayGold (monomeric)
  Species: Cytaeis uchidae
  Insert size (bp): 685
  Mutation: BsaI/BpiI sites removed by point-mutation
  Cloning method: Restriction Enzyme; 5′ cloning site BsaI (destroyed during cloning); 3′ cloning site BsaI (destroyed during cloning)
  Sequencing primers: 5′ TCACATGTTCTTTCCTGCG; 3′ GTCTCATGAGCGGATACATATTTGAATG
Terms and licenses: Academic/Nonprofit Terms; Industry Terms: Not Available to Industry
Depositor comments: Level 0 C-Terminal tag module used for GoldenGate assemblies using the MoClo overhang syntax
How to cite: pICSL50069 was a gift from Mark Youles (Addgene plasmid # 245624 ; http://n2t.net/addgene:245624 ; RRID:Addgene_245624)
