[The description below was written by a language model from this plasmid's Addgene catalogue record and pLannotate feature annotations shown in this document.]
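Description:
pICSL50069 is a Level 0 Golden Gate part plasmid from the MoClo modular cloning system, built in the pICSL01003 backbone (2,244 bp) and classed as a synthetic biology vector. It is maintained in E. coli as a high-copy plasmid through a ColE1/pUC-type origin of replication and is selected with spectinomycin. Resistance comes from an aadA gene, which the annotation places downstream of a bla (AmpR) promoter. The short integrase, gentamicin acetyltransferase and lacI fragments detected around the marker appear to be remnants of the resistance cassette's origin and of earlier backbone elements, not functional genes.

The payload is a 685 bp C-terminal tag module encoding mStayGold, a monomeric form of the StayGold fluorescent protein derived from the jellyfish Cytaeis uchidae. Internal BsaI and BpiI recognition sites were removed by point mutation, so the part survives the Type IIS digestions used at successive assembly levels. The module is defined by the fusion overhangs TTCG and GCTT, which in the MoClo syntax mark the C-terminal tag position, between a coding sequence lacking a stop codon and a terminator. The automated feature table covers the full 2,929 nt sequence but annotates only backbone elements. The mStayGold coding region was not recognised, and presumably lies in the unannotated stretch upstream of the bla promoter.

The part carries no promoter or terminator of its own, so it is not an expression construct. It serves as a reusable building block that is combined with promoter, coding sequence and terminator modules in one-pot Golden Gate reactions to generate transcription units encoding proteins with a C-terminal mStayGold fusion. Such fusions are typically used for localisation or live imaging studies.
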