Features (pLannotate 1.2.2; 6 found; start..end, strand, type, name):
    815..919     +  promoter       AmpR promoter: bla
    910..990     -  CDS            int (fragment): INT2_ECOLX - Protein inferred from homology: Swiss-Prot protein existence level 3. Putative integrase believed to be involved in the insertion of antibiotic resistance genes into plasmids and transposons. From Escherichia coli.
   1078..1134    +  CDS            GmR (fragment): gentamycin acetyltransferase; aacC1; confers resistance to gentamycin
   1141..1929    +  CDS            aadA: S3AD_ECOLX - Experimental evidence at protein level: Swiss-Prot protein existence level 1. Mediates bacterial resistance to the antibiotics streptomycin and spectinomycin. From Escherichia coli.
   2103..2691    +  rep_origin     ori: high-copy-number ColE1/pMB1/pBR322/pUC origin of replication
   2874..2923    +  CDS            lacI (fragment): lac repressor; lacI; The lac repressor binds to the lac operator to inhibit transcription in E. coli. This inhibition can be relieved by adding lactose or isopropyl-β-D-thiogalactopyranoside (IPTG).
>Addgene plasmid #245624 | pICSL50069 | addgene full sequence | sequence record 495465 | Addgene NGS Result
GGTCTCATTCGATGGTGTCTACCGGTGAGGAACTTTTCACTGGTGTGGTGCCTTTCAAGTTCCAGCTTAA
GGGCACCATCAACGGCAAGTCTTTCACCGTTGAAGGTGAAGGTGAGGGCAATTCTCATGAGGGTTCTCAC
AAGGGAAAGTACGTGTGTACCTCTGGCAAGCTGCCTATGTCTTGGGCTGCTCTTGGTACTTCTTTCGGCT
ACGGCATGAAGTACTACACTAAGTACCCAAGCGGCCTGAAGAACTGGTTCCATGAAGTTATGCCTGAGGG
CTTCACCTACGATAGGCACATCCAGTACAAAGGCGACGGTAGCATTCATGCTAAGCACCAGCATTTCATG
AAGAACGGCACCTACCACAACATCGTTGAGTTCACCGGCCAGGACTTCAAAGAGAACTCTCCTGTTCTGA
CCGGCGATATGGATGTGTCTTTGCCTAATGAGGTGCAGCACATCCCTATCGATGATGGTGTTGAGTGCAC
TGTGACCCTTCAGTACCCTCTGCTTTCCGATGAGTCTAAGTGCGTTGAGGCTTACCAGAACACCATTATC
AAGCCGCTTCACAACCAGCCTGCTCCAGATGTTCCATTCCACTGGATTAGGAAGCAGTACACCCAGAGCA
AGGATGACACTGAAGAGAGGGATCACATCATCCAGAGCGAGACTCTTGAGGCTCACCTTTAGGCTTTGAG
ACCACGTGGCTCTTCAGTGGACGAAAGGGCCTCGTGATACGCCTATTTTTATAGGTTAATGTCATGATAA
TAATGGTTTCTTAGACGTCAGGTGGCACTTTTCGGGGAAATGTGCGCGGAACCCCTATTTGTTTATTTTT
CTAAATACATTCAAATATGTATCCGCTCATGAGACAATAACCCTGATAAATGCTTCAATAATATTGAAAA
AGGAAGAGTATGCGCTCACGCAACTGGTCCAGAACCTTGACCGAACGCAGCGGTGGTAACGGCGCAGTGG
CGGTTTTCATGGCTTGTTATGACTGTTTTTTTTTGGGGTACAGTCTATGCCTCGGGCATCCAAGCAGCAA
GCGCGTTACGCCGTGGGTCGATGTTTGATGTTATGGAGCAGCAACGATGTTACGCAGCAGGGCAGTCGCC
CTAAAACAAAGTTAAACATCATGAGGGAAGCGGTGATCGCCGAAGTATCGACTCAACTATCAGAGGTAGT
TGGCGTCATCGAGCGCCATCTCGAACCGACGTTGCTGGCCGTACATTTGTACGGCTCCGCAGTGGATGGC
GGCCTGAAGCCACACAGCGATATTGATTTGCTGGTTACGGTGACCGTAAGGCTTGATGAAACAACGCGGC
GAGCTTTGATCAACGACCTTTTGGAAACTTCGGCTTCCCCTGGAGAGAGCGAGATTCTCCGCGCTGTAGA
AGTCACCATTGTTGTGCACGACGACATCATTCCGTGGCGTTATCCAGCTAAGCGCGAACTGCAATTTGGA
GAATGGCAGCGCAATGACATTCTTGCAGGTATCTTCGAGCCAGCCACGATCGACATTGATCTGGCTATCT
TGCTGACAAAAGCAAGAGAACATAGCGTTGCCTTGGTAGGTCCAGCGGCGGAGGAACTCTTTGATCCGGT
TCCTGAACAGGATCTATTTGAGGCGCTAAATGAAACCTTAACGCTATGGAACTCGCCGCCCGACTGGGCT
GGCGATGAGCGAAATGTAGTGCTTACGTTGTCCCGCATTTGGTACAGCGCAGTAACCGGCAAAATCGCGC
CGAAGGATGTCGCTGCCGACTGGGCAATGGAGCGCCTGCCGGCCCAGTATCAGCCCGTCATACTTGAAGC
TAGACAGGCTTATCTTGGACAAGAAGAAGATCGCTTGGCCTCGCGCGCAGATCAGTTGGAAGAATTTGTC
CATTACGTAAAAGGCGAGATCACCAAGGTAGTCGGCAAATAACTGTCAGACCAAGTTTACTCATATATAC
TTTAGATTGATTTAAAACTTCATTTTTAATTTAAAAGGATCTAGGTGAAGATCCTTTTTGATAATCTCAT
GACCAAAATCCCTTAACGTGAGTTTTCGTTCCACTGAGCGTCAGACCCCGTAGAAAAGATCAAAGGATCT
TCTTGAGATCCTTTTTTTCTGCGCGTAATCTGCTGCTTGCAAACAAAAAAACCACCGCTACCAGCGGTGG
TTTGTTTGCCGGATCAAGAGCTACCAACTCTTTTTCCGAAGGTAACTGGCTTCAGCAGAGCGCAGATACC
AAATACTGTTCTTCTAGTGTAGCCGTAGTTAGGCCACCACTTCAAGAACTCTGTAGCACCGCCTACATAC
CTCGCTCTGCTAATCCTGTTACCAGTGGCTGCTGCCAGTGGCGATAAGTCGTGTCTTACCGGGTTGGACT
CAAGACGATAGTTACCGGATAAGGCGCAGCGGTCGGGCTGAACGGGGGGTTCGTGCACACAGCCCAGCTT
GGAGCGAACGACCTACACCGAACTGAGATACCTACAGCGTGAGCTATGAGAAAGCGCCACGCTTCCCGAA
GGGAGAAAGGCGGACAGGTATCCGGTAAGCGGCAGGGTCGGAACAGGAGAGCGCACGAGGGAGCTTCCAG
GGGGAAACGCCTGGTATCTTTATAGTCCTGTCGGGTTTCGCCACCTCTGACTTGAGCGTCGATTTTTGTG
ATGCTCGTCAGGGGGGCGGAGCCTATGGAAAAACGCCAGCAACGCGGCCTTTTTACGGTTCCTGGCCTTT
TGCTGGCCTTTTGCTCACATGTTCTTTCCTGCGTTATCCCCTGATTCTGTGGATAACCGTATTACCGCCT
TTGAGTGAGCTGATACCGCTCGCCGCAGCCGAACGACCGAGCGCAGCGAGTCAGTGAGCGAGGAAGCGGA
AGAGCGCCCAATACGCAAACCGCCTCTCCCCGCGCGTTGGCCGATTCATTAATCACTGT
